>Addgene plasmid #8859 | pBABE puro PPAR gamma 2 | addgene full sequence | sequence record 160489 | Addgene NGS result
GACTACAAGGACGACGATGACAAGCTCGATGGAGGATACCCCTACGACGTGCCCGACTACGCCGGAGGAC
TCGAGATGGGTGAAACTCTGGGAGATTCTCCTGTTGACCCAGAGCATGGTGCCTTCGCTGATGCACTGCC
TATGAGCACTTCACAAGAAATTACCATGGTTGACACAGAGATGCCATTCTGGCCCACCAACTTCGGAATC
AGCTCTGTGGACCTCTCCGTGATGGAAGACCACTCGCATTCCTTTGACATCAAGCCCTTTACCACAGTTG
ATTTCTCCAGCATTTCTGCTCCACACTATGAAGACATTCCATTCACAAGAGCTGACCCAATGGTTGCTGA
TTACAAATATGACCTGAAGCTCCAAGAATACCAAAGTGCGATCAAAGTAGAACCTGCATCTCCACCTTAT
TATTCTGAAAAGACCCAGCTCTACAACAGGCCTCATGAAGAACCTTCTAACTCCCTCATGGCCATTGAGT
GCCGAGTCTGTGGGGATAAAGCATCAGGCTTCCACTATGGAGTTCATGCTTGTGAAGGATGCAAGGGTTT
TTTCCGAAGAACCATCCGATTGAAGCTTATTTATGATAGGTGTGATCTTAACTGCCGGATCCACAAAAAA
AGTAGAAATAAATGTCAGTACTGTCGGTTTCAGAAGTGCCTTGCTGTGGGGATGTCTCACAATGCCATCA
GGTTTGGGCGGATGCCACAGGCCGAGAAGGAGAAGCTGTTGGCGGAGATCTCCAGTGATATCGACCAGCT
GAACCCAGAGTCTGCTGATCTGCGAGCCCTGGCAAAGCATTTGTATGACTCATACATAAAGTCCTTCCCG
CTGACCAAAGCCAAGGCGAGGGCGATCTTGACAGGAAAGACAACGGACAAATCACCATTTGTCATCTACG
ACATGAATTCCTTAATGATGGGAGAAGATAAAATCAAGTTCAAACATATCACCCCCCTGCAGGAGCAGAG
CAAAGAGGTGGCCATCCGAATTTTTCAAGGGTGCCAGTTTCGATCCGTAGAAGCCGTGCAAGAGATCACA
GAGTATGCCAAAAATATCCCTGGTTTCATTAACCTTGATTTGAATGACCAAGTGACTCTGCTCAAGTATG
GTGTCCATGAGATCATCTACACGATGCTGGCCTCCCTGATGAATAAAGATGGAGTCCTCATCTCAGAGGG
CCAAGGATTCATGACCAGGGAGTTCCTCAAAAGCCTGCGGAAGCCCTTTGGTGACTTTATGGAGCCTAAG
TTTGAGTTTGCTGTGAAGTTCAATGCACTGGAATTAGATGACAGTGACTTGGCTATATTTATAGCTGTCA
TTATTCTCAGTGGAGACCGCCCAGGCTTGCTGAACGTGAAGCCCATCGAGGACATCCAAGACAACCTGCT
GCAGGCCCTGGAACTGCAGCTCAAGCTGAATCACCCAGAGTCCTCTCAGCTGTTCGCCAAGGTGCTCCAG
AAGATGACAGACCTCAGGCAGATCGTCACAGAGCACGTGCAGCTACTGCATGTGATCAAGAAGACAGAGA
CAGACATGAGCCTTCACCCCCTGCTCCAGGAGATCTACAAGGACTTGTATTAGGTCGACCCTGTGGAATG
TGTGTCAGTTAGGGTGTGGAAAGTCCCCAGGCTCCCCAGCAGGCAGAAGTATGCAAAGCATGCATCTCAA
TTAGTCAGCAACCAGGTGTGGAAAGTCCCCAGGCTCCCCAGCAGGCAGAAGTATGCAAAGCATGCATCTC
AATTAGTCAGCAACCATAGTCCCGCCCCTAACTCCGCCCATCCCGCCCCTAACTCCGCCCAGTTCCGCCC
ATTCTCCGCCCCATGGCTGACTAATTTTTTTTATTTATGCAGAGGCCGAGGCCGCCTCGGCCTCTGAGCT
ATTCCAGAAGTAGTGAGGAGGCTTTTTTGGAGGCCTAGGCTTTTGCAAAAAGCTTACCATGACCGAGTAC
AAGCCCACGGTGCGCCTCGCCACCCGCGACGACGTCCCCAGGGCCGTACGCACCCTCGCCGCCGCGTTCG
CCGACTACCCCGCCACGCGCCACACCGTCGATCCGGACCGCCACATCGAGCGGGTCACCGAGCTGCAAGA
ACTCTTCCTCACGCGCGTCGGGCTCGACATCGGCAAGGTGTGGGTCGCGGACGACGGCGCCGCGGTGGCG
GTCTGGACCACGCCGGAGAGCGTCGAAGCGGGGGCGGTGTTCGCCGAGATCGGCCCGCGCATGGCCGAGT
TGAGCGGTTCCCGGCTGGCCGCGCAGCAACAGATGGAAGGCCTCCTGGCGCCGCACCGGCCCAAGGAGCC
CGCGTGGTTCCTGGCCACCGTCGGCGTCTCGCCCGACCACCAGGGCAAGGGTCTGGGCAGCGCCGTCGTG
CTCCCCGGAGTGGAGGCGGCCGAGCGCGCCGGGGTGCCCGCCTTCCTGGAGACCTCCGCGCCCCGCAACC
TCCCCTTCTACGAGCGGCTCGGCTTCACCGTCACCGCCGACGTCGAGGTGCCCGAAGGACCGCGCACCTG
GTGCATGACCCGCAAGCCCGGTGCCTGACGCCCGCCCCACGACCCGCAGCGCCCGACCGAAAGGAGCGCA
CGACCCCATGCATCGATAAAATAAAAGATTTTATTTAGTCTCCAGAAAAAGGGGGGAATGAAAGACCCCA
CCTGTAGGTTTGGCAAGCTAGCTTAAGTAACGCCATTTTGCAAGGCATGGAAAAATACATAACTGAGAAT
AGAGAAGTTCAGATCAAGGTCAGGAACAGATGGAACAGCTGAATATGGGCCAAACAGGATATCTGTGGTA
AGCAGTTCCTGCCCCGGCTCAGGGCCAAGAACAGATGGAACAGCTGAATATGGGCCAAACAGGATATCTG
TGGTAAGCAGTTCCTGCCCCGGCTCAGGGCCAAGAACAGATGGTCCCCAGATGCGGTCCAGCCCTCAGCA
GTTTCTAGAGAACCATCAGATGTTTCCAGGGTGCCCCAAGGACCTGAAATGACCCTGTGCCTTATTTGAA
CTAACCAATCAGTTCGCTTCTCGCTTCTGTTCGCGCGCTTCTGCTCCCCGAGCTCAATAAAAGAGCCCAC
AACCCCTCACTCGGGGCGCCAGTCCTCCGATTGACTGAGTCGCCCGGGTACCCGTGTATCCAATAAACCC
TCTTGCAGTTGCATCCGACTTGTGGTCTCGCTGTTCCTTGGGAGGGTCTCCTCTGAGTGATTGACTACCC
GTCAGCGGGGGTCTTTCACATGCAGCATGTATCAAAATTAATTTGGTTTTTTTTCTTAAGTATTTACATT
AAATGGCCATAGTTGCATTAATGAATCGGCCAACGCGCGGGGAGAGGCGGTTTGCGTATTGGGCGCTCTT
CCGCTTCCTCGCTCACTGACTCGCTGCGCTCGGTCGTTCGGCTGCGGCGAGCGGTATCAGCTCACTCAAA
GGCGGTAATACGGTTATCCACAGAATCAGGGGATAACGCAGGAAAGAACATGTGAGCAAAAGGCCAGCAA
AAGGCCAGGAACCGTAAAAAGGCCGCGTTGCTGGCGTTTTTCCATAGGCTCCGCCCCCCTGACGAGCATC
ACAAAAATCGACGCTCAAGTCAGAGGTGGCGAAACCCGACAGGACTATAAAGATACCAGGCGTTTCCCCC
TGGAAGCTCCCTCGTGCGCTCTCCTGTTCCGACCCTGCCGCTTACCGGATACCTGTCCGCCTTTCTCCCT
TCGGGAAGCGTGGCGCTTTCTCATAGCTCACGCTGTAGGTATCTCAGTTCGGTGTAGGTCGTTCGCTCCA
AGCTGGGCTGTGTGCACGAACCCCCCGTTCAGCCCGACCGCTGCGCCTTATCCGGTAACTATCGTCTTGA
GTCCAACCCGGTAAGACACGACTTATCGCCACTGGCAGCAGCCACTGGTAACAGGATTAGCAGAGCGAGG
TATGTAGGCGGTGCTACAGAGTTCTTGAAGTGGTGGCCTAACTACGGCTACACTAGAAGAACAGTATTTG
GTATCTGCGCTCTGCTGAAGCCAGTTACCTTCGGAAAAAGAGTTGGTAGCTCTTGATCCGGCAAACAAAC
CACCGCTGGTAGCGGTGGTTTTTTTGTTTGCAAGCAGCAGATTACGCGCAGAAAAAAAGGATCTCAAGAA
GATCCTTTGATCTTTTCTACGGGGTCTGACGCTCAGTGGAACGAAAACTCACGTTAAGGGATTTTGGTCA
TGAGATTATCAAAAAGGATCTTCACCTAGATCCTTTTGCGGCCGCAAATCAATCTAAAGTATATATGAGT
AAACTTGGTCTGACAGTTACCAATGCTTAATCAGTGAGGCACCTATCTCAGCGATCTGTCTATTTCGTTC
ATCCATAGTTGCCTGACTCCCCGTCGTGTAGATAACTACGATACGGGAGGGCTTACCATCTGGCCCCAGT
GCTGCAATGATACCGCGAGACCCACGCTCACCGGCTCCAGATTTATCAGCAATAAACCAGCCAGCCGGAA
GGGCCGAGCGCAGAAGTGGTCCTGCAACTTTATCCGCCTCCATCCAGTCTATTAATTGTTGCCGGGAAGC
TAGAGTAAGTAGTTCGCCAGTTAATAGTTTGCGCAACGTTGTTGCCATTGCTACAGGCATCGTGGTGTCA
CGCTCGTCGTTTGGTATGGCTTCATTCAGCTCCGGTTCCCAACGATCAAGGCGAGTTACATGATCCCCCA
TGTTGTGCAAAAAAGCGGTTAGCTCCTTCGGTCCTCCGATCGTTGTCAGAAGTAAGTTGGCCGCAGTGTT
ATCACTCATGGTTATGGCAGCACTGCATAATTCTCTTACTGTCATGCCATCCGTAAGATGCTTTTCTGTG
ACTGGTGAGTACTCAACCAAGTCATTCTGAGAATAGTGTATGCGGCGACCGAGTTGCTCTTGCCCGGCGT
CAATACGGGATAATACCGCGCCACATAGCAGAACTTTAAAAGTGCTCATCATTGGAAAACGTTCTTCGGG
GCGAAAACTCTCAAGGATCTTACCGCTGTTGAGATCCAGTTCGATGTAACCCACTCGTGCACCCAACTGA
TCTTCAGCATCTTTTACTTTCACCAGCGTTTCTGGGTGAGCAAAAACAGGAAGGCAAAATGCCGCAAAAA
AGGGAATAAGGGCGACACGGAAATGTTGAATACTCATACTCTTCCTTTTTCAATATTATTGAAGCATTTA
TCAGGGTTATTGTCTCATGAGCGGATACATATTTGAATGTATTTAGAAAAATAAACAAATAGGGGTTCCG
CGCACATTTCCCCGAAAAGTGCCACCTGCAGCCTGAATATGGGCCAAACAGGATATCTGTGGTAAGCAGT
TCCTGCCCCGGCTCAGGGCCAAGAACAGATGGAACAGCTGAATATGGGCCAAACAGGATATCTGTGGTAA
GCAGTTCCTGCCCCGGCTCAGGGCCAAGAACAGATGGTCCCCAGATGCGGTCCAGCCCTCAGCAGTTTCT
AGAGAACCATCAGATGTTTCCAGGGTGCCCCAAGGACCTGAAATGACCCTGTGCCTTATTTGAACTAACC
AATCAGTTCGCTTCTCGCTTCTGTTCGCGCGCTTCTGCTCCCCGAGCTCAATAAAAGAGCCCACAACCCC
TCACTCGGGGCGCCAGTCCTCCGATTGACTGAGTCGCCCGGGTACCCGTGTATCCAATAAACCCTCTTGC
AGTTGCATCCGACTTGTGGTCTCGCTGTTCCTTGGGAGGGTCTCCTCTGAGTGATTGACTACCCGTCAGC
GGGGGTCTTTCATTTGGGGGCTCGTCCGGGATCGGGAGACCCCTGCCCAGGGACCACCGACCCACCACCG
GGAGGCAAGCTGGCCAGCAACTTATCTGTGTCTGTCCGATTGTCTAGTGTCTATGACTGATTTTATGCGC
CTGCGTCGGTACTAGTTAGCTAACTAGCTCTGTATCTGGCGGACCCGTGGTGGAACTGACGAGTTCTGAA
CACCCGGCCGCAACCCTGGGAGACGTCCCAGGGACTTTGGGGGCCGTTTTTGTGGCCCGACCTGAGGAAG
GGAGTCGATGTGGAATCCGACCCCGTCAGGATATGTGGTTCTGGTAGGAGACGAGAACCTAAAACAGTTC
CCGCCTCCGTCTGAATTTTTGCTTTCGGTTTGGAACCGAAGCCGCGCGTCTTGTCTGCTGCAGCGCTGCA
GCATCGTTCTGTGTTGTCTCTGTCTGACTGTGTTTCTGTATTTGTCTGAAAATTAGGGCCAGACTGTTAC
CACTCCCTTAAGTTTGACCTTAGGTCACTGGAAAGATGTCGAGCGGATCGCTCACAACCAGTCGGTAGAT
GTCAAGAAGAGACGTTGGGTTACCTTCTGCTCTGCAGAATGGCCAACCTTTAACGTCGGATGGCCGCGAG
ACGGCACCTTTAACCGAGACCTCATCACCCAGGTTAAGATCAAGGTCTTTTCACCTGGCCCGCATGGACA
CCCAGACCAGGTCCCCTACATCGTGACCTGGGAAGCCTTGGCTTTTGACCCCCCTCCCTGGGTCAAGCCC
TTTGTACACCCTAAGCCTCCGCCTCCTCTTCCTCCATCCGCCCCGTCTCTCCCCCTTGAACCTCCTCGTT
CGACCCCGCCTCGATCCTCCCTTTATCCAGCCCTCACTCCTTCTCTAGGCGCCGGCCGGATCCCAGTGTG
GTGGTACGTACTCGACGCTCGATGAACCATG
Features (pLannotate 1.2.2; 13 found; start..end, strand, type, name):
      4..24      +  CDS            FLAG (fragment): FLAG® epitope tag, followed by an enterokinase cleavage site
     76..1590    +  CDS            Pparg: PPARG_MOUSE - Also known as Nr1c3. Experimental evidence at protein level: Swiss-Prot protein existence level 1. Nuclear receptor that binds peroxisome proliferators such as hypolipidemic drugs and fatty acids. Once activated by a ligand, the nuclear receptor binds to DNA specific PPAR response elements (PPRE) and modulates the transcription of its target genes, such as acyl-CoA oxidase. It therefore controls the peroxisomal beta-oxidation pathway of fatty acids. Key regulator of adipocyte differentiation and glucose homeostasis. ARF6 acts as a key regulator of the tissue-specific adipocyte P2
   1610..1939    +  promoter       SV40 promoter: SV40 enhancer and early promoter
   1949..2548    +  CDS            PuroR: puromycin N-acetyltransferase; pac from Streptomyces alboniger; confers resistance to puromycin
   2647..2768    +  LTR            3' LTR (ΔU3) (fragment): self-inactivating 3' long terminal repeat (LTR) from Moloney murine leukemia virus
   2769..3238    +  LTR            LTR: long terminal repeat from Moloney murine leukemia virus
   3304..3356    -  CDS            lacI (fragment): lac repressor; lacI; The lac repressor binds to the lac operator to inhibit transcription in E. coli. This inhibition can be relieved by adding lactose or isopropyl-β-D-thiogalactopyranoside (IPTG).
   3539..4127    -  rep_origin     ori: high-copy-number ColE1/pMB1/pBR322/pUC origin of replication
   4287..5147    -  CDS            AmpR: β-lactamase; bla; confers resistance to ampicillin, carbenicillin, and related antibiotics
   5148..5252    -  promoter       AmpR promoter: bla
   5283..5752    +  LTR            LTR: long terminal repeat from Moloney murine leukemia virus
   5876..6150    +  misc_feature   MESV Ψ (fragment): packaging signal of murine embryonic stem cell virus
   6217..6633    +  CDS            gag (truncated): truncated Moloney murine leukemia virus (MMLV) gag gene lacking the start codon
