[The description below was written by a language model from this plasmid's Addgene catalogue record and pLannotate feature annotations shown in this document.]
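Description:
pBABE puro PPAR gamma 2 is a Moloney murine leukemia virus-based retroviral expression vector built on the pBABE puro backbone and carrying the mouse Pparg cDNA for the PPAR gamma 2 isoform. It is propagated in E. coli as a high-copy plasmid through a ColE1/pUC-type origin, with selection by ampicillin via the bla gene and its promoter. According to the depositor, the cDNA came from an adipocyte library clone and was excised as an XbaI-XhoI fragment, then blunt-end ligated into the EcoRI site of the backbone.

The proviral portion runs from the 5' LTR through a packaging signal and a truncated, start-codon-deleted gag segment, which together promote efficient encapsidation of the genomic RNA in packaging cells. The Pparg coding sequence follows. No separate internal promoter is annotated upstream of it, consistent with transcription from the 5' LTR. Downstream, an SV40 enhancer/early promoter drives puromycin N-acetyltransferase, so that stably transduced mammalian cells can be selected with puromycin, and the 3' LTR closes the provirus. The catalogue lists N-terminal Flag and HA tags. The feature table detects only a partial FLAG match just upstream of the coding region and no HA feature, so the tag arrangement should be checked against the sequence. The sequenced record is 6,681 nt, somewhat less than the sum of the listed backbone and insert sizes.

PPAR gamma is a ligand-activated nuclear receptor and a key regulator of adipocyte differentiation. The associated publication concerns stimulating adipogenesis in fibroblasts, which fits use of this construct for stable ectopic PPAR gamma 2 expression by retroviral transduction.
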