Addgene plasmid #8859: pBABE puro PPAR gamma 2
Depositing lab: Bruce Spiegelman. Depositing organization: Dana-Farber Cancer Institute. Publication: Stimulation of adipogenesis in fibroblasts by PPAR gamma 2, a lipid-activated transcription factor. Tontonoz P, Hu E, Spiegelman BM. Cell. 1994 Dec 30. 79(7):1147-56. 10.1016/0092-8674(94)90006-X PubMed 8001151.
Backbone
  Vector backbone: pBABE puro
  Backbone manufacturer: Available at Addgene (#1764)
  Backbone size w/o insert (bp): 5169
  Vector type: Mammalian Expression, Retroviral
  Selectable markers: Puromycin
Growth in bacteria
  Bacterial resistance: Ampicillin, 100 μg/mL
  Growth temperature: 37°C
  Growth strain: DH5alpha
  Copy number: High Copy
Gene/Insert
  Gene/Insert name: PPAR gamma (alt names: PPAR gamma 2; PPARg2)
  Species: M. musculus (mouse)
  Insert size (bp): 2100
  GenBank ID: NM_011146
  Entrez Gene: Pparg (a.k.a. Nr1c3, PPAR-gamma, PPAR-gamma2, PPARgamma, PPARgamma2)
  Tag / fusion protein: Flag (N terminal on insert); HA (N terminal on insert)
  Cloning method: Restriction Enzyme
  Sequencing primers: 5′ pBABE5
Terms and licenses: Academic/Nonprofit Terms; Industry Terms: Not Available to Industry
Depositor comments: The PPARg2 cDNA was isolated from the adipocyte lambda ZAPII library derived from pBluescript-PPARg2 plasmid (Tontonoz et al 1994, Genes Dev 8:1224-1234) as an XbaI-XhoI fragment. Blunt end ligation into EcoRI site of pBABE puro.
How to cite: pBABE puro PPAR gamma 2 was a gift from Bruce Spiegelman (Addgene plasmid # 8859 ; http://n2t.net/addgene:8859 ; RRID:Addgene_8859)
