>Addgene plasmid #8859 | pBABE puro PPAR gamma 2 | addgene partial sequence | sequence record 27156 | 8859 with pBABE-5
ACTCGACGCTCGATGAACCATGGACTACAAGGACGACGATGACAAGCTCGATGGAGGATACCCCTACGAC
GTGCCCGACTACGCCGGAGGACTCGAGATGGGTGAAACTCTGGGAGATTCTCCTGTTGACCCAGAGCATG
GTGCCTTCGCTGATGCACTGCCTATGAGCACTTCACAAGAAATTACCATGGTTGACACAGAGATGCCATT
CTGGCCCACCAACTTCGGAATCAGCTCTGTGGACCTCTCCGTGATGGAAGACCACTCGCATTCCTTTGAC
ATCAAGCCCTTTACCACAGTTGATTTCTCCAGCATTTCTGCTCCACACTATGAAGACATTCCATTCACAA
GAGCTGACCCAATGGTTGCTGATTACAAATATGACCTGAAGCTCCAAGAATACCAAAGTGCGATCAAAGT
AGAACCTGCATCTCCACCTTATTATTCTGAAAAGACCCAGCTCTACAACAGGCCTCATGAAGAACCTTCT
AACTCCCTCATGGCCATTGAGTGCCGAGTCTGTGGGGATAAAGCATCAGGCTTCCACTATGGAGTTCATG
CTTGTGAAGGATGCA
