>Addgene plasmid #8859 | pBABE puro PPAR gamma 2 | addgene partial sequence | sequence record 63746 | pBABE-3
TAATACAAGTCCTTGTAGATCTCCTGGAGCAGGGGGTGAAGGCTCATGTCTGTCTCTGTCTTCTTGATCA
CATGCAGTAGCTGCACGTGCTCTGTGACGATCTGCCTGAGGTCTGTCATCTTCTGGAGCACCTTGGCGAA
CAGCTGAGAGGACTCTGGGTGATTCAGCTTGAGCTGCAGTTCCAGGGCCTGCAGCAGGTTGTCTTGGATG
TCCTCGATGGGCTTCACGTTCAGCAAGCCTGGGCGGTCTCCACTGAGAATAATGACAGCTATAAATATAG
CCAAGTCACTGTCATCTAATTCCAGTGCATTGAACTTCACAGCAAACTCAAACTTAGGCTCCATAAAGTC
ACCAAAGGGCTTCCGCAGGCTTTTGAGGAACTCCCTGGTCATGAATCCTTGGCCCTCTGAGATGAGGACT
CCATCTTTATTCATCAGGGAGGCCAGCATCGTGTAGATGATCTCATGGACACCATACTTGAGCAGAGTCA
CTTGGTCATTCAAATCAAGGTTAATGAAACCAGGGATATTTTTGGCATACTCTGTGATCTCTTGCACGGC
TTCTACGGATCGAAACTGGCACCCTTGAAAAATTCGGATGGCCACCTCTTTGCTCTGCTCCTGCAGGGGG
GTGATATGTTTGAACTTGATTTTATCTTCTCCCATCATTAAGGAATTCATGTCGTAGATGACAAATGGTG
ATTTGTCCGTTGTCTTTCCTGTCAAGATCGCCCTCGCCTTGGCTTTGGTCAGCGGGAAGGACTTTATGTA
TGAGTCATACAAATGCTTTGCCAGGGCTCGCAGATCAGCAGACTCTGGGTTCAGCTGGTCGATATCACTG
GAGATCTCCGCCAACAGCTTCTCCTTCTCGGCCTGTGGCATCCGCCCAAACCTGATGGCATTGTGAGACA
TCCCCACAGCAAGGCACTTCTGAAACCGACAG
