>Addgene plasmid #8859 | pBABE puro PPAR gamma 2 | addgene partial sequence | sequence record 64083 | SV40pro-R 5'-cgggactatggttgctgact-3'
TTGCATACTTCTGCCTGCTGGGGAGCCTGGGGACTTTCCACACCTGGTTGCTGACTAATTGAGATGCATG
CTTTGCATACTTCTGCCTGCTGGGGAGCCTGGGGACTTTCCACACCCTAACTGACACACATTCCACAGGG
TCGACCTAATACAAGTCCTTGTAGATCTCCTGGAGCAGGGGGTGAAGGCTCATGTCTGTCTCTGTCTTCT
TGATCACATGCAGTAGCTGCACGTGCTCTGTGACGATCTGCCTGAGGTCTGTCATCTTCTGGAGCACCTT
GGCGAACAGCTGAGAGGACTCTGGGTGATTCAGCTTGAGCTGCAGTTCCAGGGCCTGCAGCAGGTTGTCT
TGGATGTCCTCGATGGGCTTCACGTTCAGCAAGCCTGGGCGGTCTCCACTGAGAATAATGACAGCTATAA
ATATAGCCAAGTCACTGTCATCTAATTCCAGTGCATTGAACTTCACAGCAAACTCAAACTTAGGCTCCAT
AAAGTCACCAAAGGGCTTCCGCAGGCTTTTGAGGAACTCCCTGGTCATGAATCCTTGGCCCTCTGAGATG
AGGACTCCATCTTTATTCATCAGGGAGGCCAGCATCGTGTAGATGATCTCATGGACACCATACTTGAGCA
GAGTCACTTGGTCATTCAAATCAAGGTTAATGAAACCAGGGATATTTTTGGCATACTCTGTGATCTCTTG
CACGGCTTCTACGGATCGAAACTGGCACCCTTGAAAAATTCGGATGGCCACCTCTTTGCTCTGCTCCTGC
AGGGGGGTGATATGTTTGAACTTGATTTTATCTTCTCCCATCATTAAGGAATTCATGTCGTAGATGACAA
ATGGTGATTTGTCCGTTGTCTTTCCTGTCAAGATCGCC
